Addgene plasmid #105133: pJK02
Purpose: Clostridium difficile CRISPR-cas9 mutagenesis plasmid traJ oriT
Depositing lab: Joseph Sorg. Depositing organization: Texas A&M University. Publication: Using CRISPR-Cas9-mediated genome editing to generate C. difficile mutants defective in selenoproteins synthesis. McAllister KN, Bouillaut L, Kahn JN, Self WT, Sorg JA. Sci Rep. 2017 Nov 7;7(1):14672. doi: 10.1038/s41598-017-15236-5. PubMed 29116155.
Backbone
  Vector backbone: pMTL84151
  Backbone size w/o insert (bp): 6297
  Modifications to backbone: Addition of Cas9 (codon optimized for C. difficile expression), tetR, region of homology for pyrE deletion, gRNA, gdh promoter
  Vector type: E. coli - C. difficile shuttle vector
Growth in bacteria
  Bacterial resistance: Chloramphenicol, 25 μg/mL
  Growth temperature: 37°C
  Growth strain: DH5alpha
  Copy number: Low Copy
Gene/Insert 1
  Gene/Insert name: Upstream & Downstream pyrE deletion region
  Species: C. difficile
  Insert size (bp): 2000
Gene/Insert 2
  Gene/Insert name: tetR
  Insert size (bp): 624
Gene/Insert 3
  Gene/Insert name: Cas9
  Species: S. pyogenes
  Insert size (bp): 4107
Gene/Insert 4
  Gene/Insert name: gRNA
  Insert size (bp): 140
Terms and licenses: Academic/Nonprofit Terms; Industry Terms: Not Available to Industry
How to cite: pJK02 was a gift from Joseph Sorg (Addgene plasmid # 105133 ; http://n2t.net/addgene:105133 ; RRID:Addgene_105133)
