[The description below was written by a language model from this plasmid's Addgene catalogue record and pLannotate feature annotations shown in this document.]
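Description:
pJK02 is an E. coli–Clostridium difficile shuttle vector built on the pMTL84151 backbone and designed for CRISPR-Cas9 genome editing in C. difficile. The sequenced plasmid is about 14.2 kb. In E. coli it replicates from a ColE1/pMB1-type origin (the catalogue lists it as low copy, although the annotation labels this origin class as high copy). It is selected with chloramphenicol through the Clostridium perfringens catP acetyltransferase gene. An incP oriT with the adjacent traJ gene and a traI fragment allows the plasmid to be mobilised by conjugation from a suitable donor into C. difficile. The Gram-positive replicon expected of a shuttle vector is not annotated in the feature table, which leaves a large stretch between the lacZα fragment and catP uncharacterised.

The editing payload has three parts. Streptococcus pyogenes Cas9, codon-optimised for C. difficile, lies downstream of a tet operator, with a divergently oriented tetR repressor gene. This arrangement implies tetracycline-class inducible control of nuclease expression, so that cutting can be delayed until the plasmid is established. A guide RNA of roughly 140 bp, including the standard S. pyogenes scaffold, is part of the design, and the record lists a gdh promoter among the backbone additions, although it does not state explicitly which element that promoter drives. A homology region of about 2 kb, made of sequences upstream and downstream of pyrE (the annotated pyrD coding sequence falls within it), serves as the repair template. Cas9 cleavage selects against unedited chromosomes, while recombination with the template yields a pyrE deletion. The plasmid serves as a proof-of-principle and adaptable platform for making targeted C. difficile mutants.
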