Features (pLannotate 1.2.2; 11 found; start..end, strand, type, name):
    102..1001    +  CDS            pyrD: PYRDB_CLOD6 - Protein inferred from homology: Swiss-Prot protein existence level 3. Catalyzes the conversion of dihydroorotate to orotate with NAD(+) as electron acceptor. From Clostridioides difficile (strain 630) (Peptoclostridium difficile).
   2117..2737    -  CDS            tetR: TETR2_ECOLX - Experimental evidence at protein level: Swiss-Prot protein existence level 1. TetR is the repressor of the tetracycline resistance element; its N-terminal region forms a helix-turn-helix structure and binds DNA. Binding of tetracycline to TetR reduces the repressor affinity for the tetracycline resistance gene (tetA) promoter operator sites. From Escherichia coli.
   2847..2865    +  protein_bind   tet operator: bacterial operator O1 for the tetR and tetA genes tetracycline repressor TetR
   2938..7041    +  CDS            cas9: CAS9_STRP1 - Also known as csn1 From Streptococcus pyogenes serotype M1.
   7053..7207    +  CDS            lacZα (fragment): LacZα fragment of β-galactosidase; lacZ fragment
  10796..11416   +  CDS            catP: CAT2_CLOPF - Protein inferred from homology: Swiss-Prot protein existence level 3. This enzyme is an effector of chloramphenicol resistance in bacteria. From Clostridium perfringens.
  12344..12419   +  misc_RNA       gRNA scaffold: guide RNA scaffold for the Streptococcus pyogenes CRISPR/Cas9 system
  12617..13205   +  rep_origin     ori: high-copy-number ColE1/pMB1/pBR322/pUC origin of replication
  13526..13635   +  oriT           oriT: incP origin of transfer
  13668..14039   +  CDS            traJ: oriT-recognizing protein; traJ
  14077..14169   +  CDS            traI (fragment): TRAI6_ECOLX - Experimental evidence at protein level: Swiss-Prot protein existence level 1. The initiation process of transfer DNA synthesis requires the interaction of at least three plasmid-specific components (TraH, I, and J) at the transfer origin resulting in the assembly of a specialised nucleoprotein complex - the relaxosome. Site- and strand-specific cleavage at the transfer origin is dependent on TraI and TraJ. From Escherichia coli.
>Addgene plasmid #105133 | pJK02 | addgene full sequence | sequence record 202234 | Addgene NGS Result
CCTGCAGGATAAAAAAATTGTAGATAAATTTTATAAAATAGTTTTATCTACAATTTTTTTATCAGGAAAC
AGCTATGACCGCGGCCGCGACGTGATTTTTAATGGGTAATTTAAGTGTGAAATTTGGAAGTGTAGAATTT
AAAAATCCAGTAATAATGGCGTCTGGAACTTTTGGATTTGGAAAAGAATATAATGAGATTTATGATATAC
AAAAACTTGGTGGTATAAGTAGCAAGGGTCTTACTTTAAATAAAAAACCTGGTAACAATGGTATGAGAGT
TCATGAGACACCATCCGGTATGATGAATAGTGTTGGGCTTGAAAACCCTGGAGTTCAAGGATTTATAGAC
TATGAATTACCTTTTTTTAGTAAACTAGACTTAGTCAGAATAGCTAATGTTGGAGGTGGGACATTAGAAG
ACTACTTATTAGGGGTTCAAATGTTAAATGACAAGCCTATAGACATTATTGAATTAAATATATCTTGCCC
AAATGTCAAAGCTGGTGGAATGGCTTTTGGTATAAAAAATGAAGTGGCAAGAGAAGTTGTTCGTGAGGTA
AGAAACATAACGAAACTGCCTTTAGTAATAAAATTATCACCCAATGCAGAAGATATTGTAGGAATGGCAA
AAGTTTGTGAAGAAGAAGGTGCTGATGGAGTTTCATTAGTTAATACTTTTAAAGCAATGGCAATTGATAT
AAAAAATAGAAGACCAGTATTTGAAAATGTATATGCTGGATTATCTGGACCAGCTATAAAACCTATAGCT
TTGAGAATGGTACATGAAGTGTGTAAAAATGTAAATATACCTGTAATGGGAATGGGCGGAATAACTAAAG
CCACAGATGCTATAGAGTTTATAATGGCAGGAGCTACTTGTATCCAAGTTGGAACTGCAAATTTTATGAA
TCCTAGAATAGGTATTGAAATAATAGATGGGATTAATGAATTTATGGATAGAGAAGGAATAAAAAGTTTA
GACGAAATAAGAGGAATTATATAAGGTAGAATAAATAGTATTTTAAAGATAAAAAATATAGATTAAATAA
ACAATAATTTTATAACATTAACATGGAGGAAAAATAATTAAAAACTTAATTATTTATAGTGTTACTTAAA
AAATGTAAATTTTTTAGAGTAAAAATTTGTAATATAACATATAACTTAAAAATAAAAAGCAGTTAGCCTT
ATAAATGAAGGTTAGCTGTTTTTTTTGTTAAAAATATATTTACAAAATAAGAGATAGTAGCAGTACAATA
TAAGTATAAGGTAAAAGTATTATATATTAGGGAGGGGTAAGTATGAAAAATCAATTAAATGAAAATCATA
AAAAGGTTGTATTTTTTGGAGTAGGTGCTGTAGGAGCTACTTTTGCAGAACAATTTTTTAACTCTAAATA
TGATTTTAAAATTCTTTGTGATAATGAAAGAAAGAAAAGATATTTAGAAGAAGGATTTATAATAAATGGA
AAAAGGTATGATTTTAATTATGTAACTAAAGATGAGTATAAACAAGAGGCTGATTTTATAATTATAGGTC
TAAAATATAATAATTTAAAAGAAAATATAAAAGAATTAGATGGATTAGTTGGAAAAAATACAGTTATAAT
GTCTCTGCTAAATGGAGTTGATAGCGAAGAGATAATAGGAGAAAGATTTGGAATTGGAAAAATGGTATAT
TCATATGTTACCAATATAGATGCAAAGAAAATCAATAATAATATTATACACACTACTAATGGGATAATTG
TATTTGGTAACAAAGATAATAGTGAAGATAGAAAAACTAATATAATAACTGAAGTCTTTGATGATGTAAA
TATAGAATATATTTTATCAAAAGATATTCAACGAGATATGTGGTGGAAGTACATGGTTAATATTGGTGTA
AATCAAACTTCAGCTATACTTGGTGCACCTTATGGAGTTTTTCAGAGTTCTGAGCATTTAAGAGAATTAG
CAAAATCTGCAATGAGGGAAGTTGTTGCTATAGCACAAGCAAAAGACATATCTCTTACAGAAGATGATGT
TGAAAATTCATTACATAGAATACTAGAACATTCAAAAGAAGGAAGAACATCAATGCTTCTCGAGGCCTGC
AGACATGCGCGATCGCAGACCCACTTTCACATTTAAGTTGTTTTTCTAATCCGCATATGATCAATTCAAG
GCCGAATAAGAAGGCTGGCTCTGCACCTTGGTGATCAAATAATTCGATAGCTTGTCGTAATAATGGCGGC
ATACTATCAGTAGTAGGTGTTTCCCTTTCTTCTTTAGCGACTTGATGCTCTTGATCTTCCAATACGCAAC
CTAAAGTAAAATGCCCCACAGCGCTGAGTGCATATAATGCATTCTCTAGTGAAAAACCTTGTTGGCATAA
AAAGGCTAATTGATTTTCGAGAGTTTCATACTGTTTTTCTGTAGGCCGTGTACCTAAATGTACTTTTGCT
CCATCGCGATGACTTAGTAAAGCACATCTAAAACTTTTAGCGTTATTACGTAAAAAATCTTGCCAGCTTT
CCCCTTCTAAAGGGCAAAAGTGAGTATGGTGCCTATCTAACATCTCAATGGCTAAGGCGTCGAGCAAAGC
CCGCTTATTTTTTACATGCCAATACAATGTAGGCTGCTCTACACCTAGCTTCTGGGCGAGTTTACGGGTT
GTTAAACCTTCGATTCCGACCTCATTAAGCAGCTCTAATGCGCTGTTAATCACTTTACTTTTATCTAATC
TAGACATCATTAATTCCTCCTTTTTGTTGACATTATATCATTGATAGAGTTATTTGTCAAACTAGTTTTT
TATTTCGATGCCCTGGACTTCATGAAAAACTAAAAAAAATATTGACACTCTATCATTGATAGAGTATAAT
TAAAATAAGCTTGATCGTAGCGTTAACAGATCTGAGCTCAATAATACTAGGAGGTTTTTTTAATTAAATG
GATAAAAAATATAGTATAGGATTAGATATAGGAACAAATAGTGTAGGATGGGCAGTAATAACTGATGAAT
ATAAAGTACCAAGTAAAAAATTTAAAGTATTAGGAAATACAGATAGACATAGTATAAAAAAAAATTTAAT
AGGTGCATTACTTTTTGATAGTGGTGAAACAGCAGAAGCAACAAGACTTAAAAGAACAGCAAGAAGAAGA
TATACTAGAAGAAAAAATAGAATATGTTATTTACAAGAAATATTTAGTAATGAAATGGCAAAAGTAGATG
ATAGTTTTTTTCATAGATTAGAAGAAAGTTTTTTAGTAGAAGAAGATAAAAAACACGAAAGACATCCAAT
ATTTGGAAATATAGTAGATGAAGTAGCATATCATGAAAAATATCCAACAATATATCATTTAAGAAAAAAA
CTTGTAGATAGTACAGATAAAGCAGATTTAAGACTTATATATCTTGCATTAGCACATATGATAAAATTTA
GAGGACATTTTCTTATAGAAGGTGATTTAAATCCAGATAATAGTGATGTAGATAAACTTTTTATACAATT
AGTACAAACATATAATCAATTATTTGAAGAAAATCCAATAAATGCAAGTGGTGTAGATGCAAAAGCAATA
TTAAGTGCAAGATTAAGTAAAAGTAGAAGATTAGAAAATCTTATAGCACAATTACCTGGAGAAAAAAAAA
ATGGATTATTTGGTAATCTTATAGCTTTAAGTTTAGGATTAACACCAAATTTTAAATCAAATTTTGATCT
TGCAGAAGATGCAAAACTTCAATTAAGTAAAGATACATATGATGATGATTTAGATAATTTACTTGCACAA
ATAGGTGATCAATATGCAGATTTATTTCTTGCAGCAAAAAATCTTTCTGATGCAATACTTTTAAGTGATA
TACTTAGAGTAAATACAGAAATAACAAAAGCACCATTATCTGCAAGTATGATAAAAAGATATGATGAACA
TCATCAAGATTTAACATTACTTAAAGCATTAGTAAGACAACAATTACCAGAAAAATATAAAGAAATTTTT
TTTGATCAAAGTAAAAATGGATATGCAGGATATATAGATGGTGGTGCAAGTCAAGAAGAATTTTATAAAT
TTATTAAACCAATATTAGAAAAAATGGATGGAACAGAAGAATTATTAGTAAAACTTAATAGAGAAGATTT
ACTTAGAAAACAAAGAACATTTGATAATGGAAGTATACCACATCAAATACATTTAGGTGAATTACATGCA
ATATTAAGAAGACAAGAAGATTTTTATCCATTTCTTAAAGATAATAGAGAAAAAATTGAAAAAATACTTA
CATTTAGAATACCATATTATGTAGGACCATTAGCAAGAGGAAATAGTAGATTTGCTTGGATGACAAGAAA
AAGTGAAGAAACAATAACACCATGGAATTTTGAAGAAGTAGTAGATAAAGGAGCATCTGCACAAAGTTTT
ATAGAAAGAATGACAAATTTTGATAAAAATCTTCCAAATGAAAAAGTATTACCAAAACATAGTTTATTAT
ATGAATATTTTACAGTATATAATGAATTAACAAAAGTAAAATATGTAACAGAAGGTATGAGAAAACCAGC
ATTTTTAAGTGGTGAACAAAAAAAAGCTATAGTAGATTTATTATTTAAAACAAATAGAAAAGTAACAGTA
AAACAATTAAAAGAAGATTATTTTAAAAAAATTGAATGTTTTGATAGTGTAGAAATATCTGGTGTAGAAG
ATAGATTTAATGCAAGTTTAGGAACATATCATGATTTACTTAAAATAATAAAGGATAAAGATTTTTTAGA
TAATGAAGAAAATGAAGATATTTTAGAAGATATAGTATTAACATTAACTTTATTTGAAGATAGAGAAATG
ATAGAAGAAAGATTAAAAACTTATGCTCATTTATTTGATGATAAAGTAATGAAACAACTTAAAAGAAGAA
GATATACAGGTTGGGGAAGATTAAGTAGAAAACTTATAAATGGAATAAGAGATAAACAAAGTGGAAAAAC
AATATTAGATTTTCTTAAAAGTGATGGATTTGCAAATAGAAATTTTATGCAATTAATACATGATGATAGT
TTAACATTTAAAGAAGATATTCAAAAAGCACAAGTAAGTGGACAAGGTGATAGTTTACATGAACATATAG
CAAATTTAGCAGGATCTCCAGCAATAAAAAAAGGTATATTACAAACAGTAAAAGTAGTTGATGAATTAGT
AAAAGTAATGGGTAGACATAAACCAGAAAATATAGTTATAGAAATGGCAAGAGAAAATCAAACAACACAA
AAAGGACAAAAAAATAGTAGAGAAAGAATGAAAAGAATAGAAGAAGGTATAAAAGAATTAGGAAGTCAAA
TACTTAAAGAACATCCAGTAGAAAATACACAACTTCAAAATGAAAAACTTTATTTATATTATTTACAAAA
TGGAAGAGATATGTATGTAGATCAAGAATTAGATATAAATAGATTAAGTGATTATGATGTAGATCATATA
GTACCACAAAGTTTTCTTAAAGATGATTCTATAGATAATAAAGTATTAACAAGATCTGATAAAAATAGAG
GTAAAAGTGATAATGTACCAAGTGAAGAAGTTGTAAAAAAAATGAAAAATTATTGGAGACAATTACTTAA
TGCAAAACTTATAACACAAAGAAAATTTGATAATCTTACAAAAGCAGAAAGAGGTGGATTATCTGAATTA
GATAAAGCTGGATTTATAAAAAGACAATTAGTAGAAACTAGACAAATAACAAAACATGTAGCACAAATAT
TAGATAGTAGAATGAATACAAAATATGATGAAAATGATAAGCTTATAAGAGAAGTAAAAGTTATAACATT
AAAAAGTAAATTAGTAAGTGATTTTAGAAAAGATTTTCAATTTTATAAAGTAAGAGAAATAAATAATTAT
CATCATGCACATGATGCATATCTTAATGCAGTAGTAGGAACAGCATTAATAAAAAAATATCCTAAATTAG
AATCTGAATTTGTATATGGAGATTATAAAGTATATGATGTAAGAAAAATGATAGCAAAAAGTGAACAAGA
AATAGGAAAAGCAACAGCAAAGTACTTTTTTTATTCTAATATAATGAATTTTTTTAAGACAGAAATAACT
TTAGCAAATGGTGAAATAAGAAAAAGACCTTTAATAGAAACTAATGGTGAAACAGGTGAAATAGTATGGG
ATAAAGGTAGAGATTTTGCAACAGTAAGAAAAGTATTAAGTATGCCACAAGTAAATATAGTAAAAAAAAC
AGAAGTACAAACTGGAGGATTTAGTAAAGAAAGTATACTTCCAAAAAGAAATTCAGATAAACTTATTGCA
AGAAAAAAAGATTGGGATCCAAAAAAATATGGTGGATTTGATAGTCCAACAGTAGCATATAGTGTATTAG
TAGTAGCAAAAGTAGAAAAAGGTAAATCTAAAAAACTTAAAAGTGTAAAAGAATTACTTGGAATAACAAT
AATGGAAAGAAGTAGTTTTGAAAAAAATCCTATTGATTTTTTAGAAGCAAAAGGATATAAAGAAGTTAAA
AAAGATTTAATAATAAAACTTCCAAAATATTCTTTATTTGAATTAGAAAATGGAAGAAAAAGAATGTTAG
CAAGTGCTGGTGAATTACAAAAAGGTAATGAATTAGCATTACCATCTAAATATGTAAATTTTCTTTATTT
AGCAAGTCATTATGAAAAACTTAAAGGATCTCCTGAAGATAATGAACAAAAACAATTATTTGTAGAACAA
CATAAACATTATTTAGATGAAATAATTGAACAAATAAGTGAATTTTCTAAAAGAGTAATATTAGCAGACG
CAAATTTAGATAAAGTATTATCTGCTTATAATAAACATAGAGATAAACCAATAAGAGAACAAGCAGAAAA
TATAATACATCTTTTTACATTAACAAATTTAGGTGCACCAGCAGCATTTAAATATTTTGATACAACAATA
GATAGAAAAAGATATACAAGTACAAAAGAAGTATTAGACGCAACATTAATACATCAAAGTATAACAGGAT
TATATGAAACAAGAATAGATTTATCTCAATTAGGTGGTGATTAAAAGCTTGGCACTGGCCGTCGTTTTAC
AACGTCGTGACTGGGAAAACCCTGGCGTTACCCAACTTAATCGCCTTGCAGCACATCCCCCTTTCGCCAG
CTGGCGTAATAGCGAAGAGGCCCGCACCGATCGCCCTTCCCAACAGTTGCGCAGCCTGAATGGCGAATGG
CGCTAGCATAAAAATAAGAAGCCTGCATTTGCAGGCTTCTTATTTTTATGGCGCGCCCGCCCTTAAGTCT
AAAAATTAGGGGAGATGTAAGGATTTGGGAAAAATAGAAGATGTTATAATCATAAATATGGTATTCGTAG
GCTTAAAGTCAAAAAGGAGGTGAAATATAAATAGATTTTTAGCTAAATTAAGTAAGAAATAGGAGGAGAT
TTATTGAACAAAAAATTAGAAAAACCATTTGTATATAAGAGAGAGTACGATTTGACTGGATATGATGTTG
AAATTTTACAAAAATATGAGTTAGAACAAGCAATATATGTTTATGTTGGGAGTAGTTGTGCATATAACAT
GAGAGCTAGAAGTAGTAAATGGAGATACCATATAAGAACAAATAATAAGTCTATATGTTGTAACATTAAA
AATTTTATACATAACTTGGAATTGTTTTATAAAATGGAATTAAAGTTGTCAGATAATATTATTAATGATA
AGCTATACTATAGCAATATAGCAGAGTTTGAAGAATTTGAAACACTAGAAAAAGCTAGAGAGGTAGAAAG
TACTATTATAAGTCAATATCAATTTTTAGATTCTATAAATCACATGTTAAAACAAAAAATAATTTTATTG
AGTAATAAGGATAGTGTGTTAAACATAACTAAAAATGGAAATACAAATTATTTGAAAGTAAAAAATAAAT
ACATAGAAAAACATAAGAACAAGCCAATAATGAGATACCATATCAACTGTCAATTCAATACAGATGGAAG
TGTCAAAAGTATTACACAGGAGTTTGAACCAATATTGGAATTAAACAAAAAAAATACCCTAAGCCGACCA
AGCAGAGTATTTTTAAAATAATATTTTAAGATAACAACAAAATGAGATAATACTACTAGACAATGACAAC
TCAACTACCAATTGAGTTTATGGAGCTACCAACTCCAATATCGGTCTAACTGATTAAGTATCTGTAGTTA
TATAATAATATTGCTATCAATTTTAGCATCTTAACAATATTATTATACATACTAAGCTAAAATTATTCAA
TAGTTGTAAAAGTTGATTAGTCAATAAGTATATATTTAATGTAGTGTTATCTCTTAAAAAAACTAGATAA
GGAGATAATAAATATATGGAACAATTAGATTCAAAATATAAGTTGAAAAAATTTCTAATGGCAGTATTTA
GAGATGGTATAGGACAAGGAAATAATCTTATTGATAATGAATATGTTAGAGTATTTCAAAATAATAAAAG
TAATAGTAAACAATTAGAACTCGGAGAAGAATTTAAAGAATATAGTAAAACAACTTTTTTTAAAAATATA
GATGATATAGTAGAATTTACCTTCGCAAAAAATATTTATTATGAAAATACATTTTTTAACCTATGTACTA
CTGATGGAAAAGCAGGAACCAATGAAAACTTAATAAATAGATATGCATTAGGATTTGATTTTGACAAAAA
AGAATTAGGACAAGGTTTTAATTATAAAGATATAATTAATTTATTTACTAAGATAGGATTACATTATCAT
ATCCTAGTTGATAGTGGAAATGGATTCCATGTTTATGTGCTAATTAATAAAACTAATAACATTAAGTTAG
TATCAGAAGTTACAAATACATTAATAAATAAATTGGGTGCAGATAAACAAGCAAATTTATCTACTCAAGT
ATTAAGAGTACCTTATACATATAATATTAAAAATACTACTAAACAAGTAAAAATAATACACCAAGACAAA
AATATATATAGATATGACATAGAAAAGTTAGCTAAAAAATATTGCAAAGATGTAAAAACAGTAGGTAATA
CTAATACAAAATATATATTAGATAGTAAGCTACCAAATTGTATAGTAGATATTTTAAAAAATGGTAGTAA
AGATGGACATAAAAACCTAGATTTGCAAAAAATAGTTGTGACTTTAAGATTGAGGAATAAAAGTTTAAGT
CAAGTAATATCCGTTGCTAGAGAATGGAACTATATATCACAAAATAGTCTTTCAAATAGTGAGCTAGAAT
ATCAAGTCAAGTATATGTATGAGAAACTTAAAACGGTTAATTTTGGTTGTACTGGTTGTGAGTTTAATAG
TGATTGTTGGAATAAAATAGAATCAGATTTTATATATAGTGATGAAGATACTTTGTTCAATATGCCACAT
AAGCACTCAAAGGATTTGAAATATAAGAATAGGAAAGGGGTTAAAATAATGACTGGTAATCAATTGTTTA
TCTATAATGTGTTACTTAACAATAAAGATAGAGAATTAAACATAGACGATATAATGGAGCTGATAACCTA
TAAACGTAAGAAGAAAGTTAAAAACATTGTTATGAGTGAAAAGACATTAAGAGAAACATTAAAAGAACTT
CAACATAATGATTATATTACAAAAACAAAAGGTGTTACAAAGCTAGGAATAAAAGATACATACAATGTAA
AAGAAGTTAGATGTAATATAGATAAACAATATACTATTAGTTACTTTGTTACCATGGCAGTAATTTGGGG
AATAATTTCAACTGAAGAATTAAGATTATATACTCACATGAGATATAAGCAAGATTTATTGGTCAAAGAT
GATAAAATAAAAGGAAATATATTAAGAATTAATCAAGAGGAATTAGCAAAAGATTTAGGAGTAACACAGC
AAAGAATTTCAAATATGATAGAATCTTTATTAGATACTAAAATTTTAGATGTATGGGAAACTAAAATAAA
TGATAGAGGATTTATGTACTATACATATAGATTAAACAAGTAGATTTTTGATAGGATTAGAATTGATTTT
CTAGTCCTATTTTTATGCAAAAAAACTAATTAATAAAAATTTCTTTTGGTAAAATAATTGTACGAGAATT
GCAAAAAAAAAATGGCATCAAAGTATTGAAATTAAGCCGTTTTAAAAATTTCTTTTGGTAAAATAATTCT
ACATATATATGTAGTATATATATATATGTTTTTTAGAGAATGTATAACTAGAATATAGAGCTAGAATATA
GAGAATGTATAACTAGAATATAGAGCTAGAATATAGAGAATGTATAACTAGAATATAGAGCTAGAATATA
GAGAATGTATAACTAGAATATAGAGCTAGAATATAGAGAATGTATAACTAGAATATAGAGCTAGAATATA
GAGAATGTATAACTAGAATATAGAGCTAGAATATAGAGAATGTATAACTAGAATATAGAGCTAGAATCCT
AATTAGTAGGTGCTTTTTTAAAACAAGTTAAAAATCAAAAATAGTATTAGTAAGCATTGGAAATGCTAGA
TTCTAAAATAGAAAAGTAAAAAATTGGTGCACTATCTAAACTTATCTATATCGCTTTTTCCGTCGTTTGG
TTCTCTAGTTACGATACAGGGGATATGCTTATATTGAGTTATAGTACTAATCAGTGCTTAATATAGTTAA
TAAAATTATAGTTACCATAGTTTAGTAACTATGATGTATGTTAGTTAGAAACTTGCATTTCGGCCGGCCA
GTGGGCAAGTTGAAAAATTCACAAAAATGTGGTATAATATCTTTGTTCATTAGAGCGATAAACTTGAATT
TGAGAGGGAACTTAGATGGTATTTGAAAAAATTGATAAAAATAGTTGGAACAGAAAAGAGTATTTTGACC
ACTACTTTGCAAGTGTACCTTGTACCTACAGCATGACCGTTAAAGTGGATATCACACAAATAAAGGAAAA
GGGAATGAAACTATATCCTGCAATGCTTTATTATATTGCAATGATTGTAAACCGCCATTCAGAGTTTAGG
ACGGCAATCAATCAAGATGGTGAATTGGGGATATATGATGAGATGATACCAAGCTATACAATATTTCACA
ATGATACTGAAACATTTTCCAGCCTTTGGACTGAGTGTAAGTCTGACTTTAAATCATTTTTAGCAGATTA
TGAAAGTGATACGCAACGGTATGGAAACAATCATAGAATGGAAGGAAAGCCAAATGCTCCGGAAAACATT
TTTAATGTATCTATGATACCGTGGTCAACCTTCGATGGCTTTAATCTGAATTTGCAGAAAGGATATGATT
ATTTGATTCCTATTTTTACTATGGGGAAATATTATAAAGAAGATAACAAAATTATACTTCCTTTGGCAAT
TCAAGTTCATCACGCAGTATGTGACGGATTTCACATTTGCCGTTTTGTAAACGAATTGCAGGAATTGATA
AATAGTTAACTTCAGGTTTGTCTGTAACTAAAAACAAGTATTTAAGCAAAAACATCGTAGAAATACGGTG
TTTTTTGTTACCCTAAGTTTCATAAAAATAAGAAGCCTGCAAATGCAGGCTTCTTATTTTTATGGTTTAA
ACGGTTTTAGCTGGGATATCGGCAAAACAAGCAAATACTACTATAGAAGCAGTTAAAAGGGCTATTTTTT
ATAATCTGGAGCATAGACAAGAAGTTAGAGAAGCAATTAAAAAAGAAAATATAAGAAAAATTCTTATTAT
TGGGACATCAAAAAAAATGGTTAATCAAATTGTAGAGAGATTGTCAATTGGAAGGGTCTGTAAGTTTATA
AATATACAAGATATAAGTACTAAATATGAAATAGAAATAGCAAAACAAGCTAGAAAAGAAGGAAATCATG
TAATTCCTGTTCCAGCCGTTGAGATAAAAAGTATGGCAAGTGGTCTCAGTATAAATTCTTTGAAGAGACT
TTTTAGAAAAGGAAATAATAGGAATATGGTAGTTTTAGAAAAAACAATTATAAGACCAACTTTTAGTTAT
ATAGGAAAGTTTTATATTAGTGCTGATGTAATTAAACAGATTATTGAATATGAAGTATACAACTTTGGAA
GCATTGATAGAATAAATAAAATCAATATAGAGAATTGCAATAATTTTATGAATATTTTTGTAAGTATAAA
TATCAATGATTTAGAAACTATAAAAAAAATTGAAGACATACAACAGACAATAAAAAAGTCTATTGAGAAA
ATGACTTTAGTTAATGTACAAAAAATAGATATTAACATTCATAAAATTAAAAAAATAAACTTCCTCCAAT
GTTAAAAAATAAACTGAGAAAATGATATACTAATTTGCAATAAAGTGTGCTATAATTAAACTGTAAAGGT
ACCGAAAAGTGATGCATTGTTGGGTTTTAGAGCTAGAAATAGCAAGTTAAAATAAGGCTAGTCCGTTATC
AACTTGAAAAAGTGGCACCGAGTCGGTGCTTTTTTTCTATGGAGAAATCTAGATCAGCATGATGTCTGAC
TAGACGCGTAAGCTCTGCAACTATTTTTAGATGGTTGCAGAGCTTATTTTTATTTTTTATTAAACTCCTT
TTTGATAATCTCATGACCAAAATCCCTTAACGTGAGTTTTCGTTCCACTGAGCGTCAGACCCCGTAGAAA
AGATCAAAGGATCTTCTTGAGATCCTTTTTTTCTGCGCGTAATCTGCTGCTTGCAAACAAAAAAACCACC
GCTACCAGCGGTGGTTTGTTTGCCGGATCAAGAGCTACCAACTCTTTTTCCGAAGGTAACTGGCTTCAGC
AGAGCGCAGATACCAAATACTGTTCTTCTAGTGTAGCCGTAGTTAGGCCACCACTTCAAGAACTCTGTAG
CACCGCCTACATACCTCGCTCTGCTAATCCTGTTACCAGTGGCTGCTGCCAGTGGCGATAAGTCGTGTCT
TACCGGGTTGGACTCAAGACGATAGTTACCGGATAAGGCGCAGCGGTCGGGCTGAACGGGGGGTTCGTGC
ACACAGCCCAGCTTGGAGCGAACGACCTACACCGAACTGAGATACCTACAGCGTGAGCTATGAGAAAGCG
CCACGCTTCCCGAAGGGAGAAAGGCGGACAGGTATCCGGTAAGCGGCAGGGTCGGAACAGGAGAGCGCAC
GAGGGAGCTTCCAGGGGGAAACGCCTGGTATCTTTATAGTCCTGTCGGGTTTCGCCACCTCTGACTTGAG
CGTCGATTTTTGTGATGCTCGTCAGGGGGGCGGAGCCTATGGAAAAACGCCAGCAACGCGGCCTTTTTAC
GGTTCCTGGCCTTTTGCTGGCCTTTTGCTCACATGTTCTTTCCTGCGTTATCCCCTGATTCTGTGGATAA
CCGTATTACCGCCTTTGAGTGAGCTGATACCGCTCGCCGCAGCCGAACGACCGAGCGCAGCGAGTCAGTG
AGCGAGGAAGCGGAAGAGCGCCCAATACGCAGGGCCCCCTGCTTCGGGGTCATTATAGCGATTTTTTCGG
TATATCCATCCTTTTTCGCACGATATACAGGATTTTGCCAAAGGGTTCGTGTAGACTTTCCTTGGTGTAT
CCAACGGCGTCAGCCGGGCAGGATAGGTGAAGTAGGCCCACCCGCGAGCGGGTGTTCCTTCTTCACTGTC
CCTTATTCGCACCTGGCGGTGCTCAACGGGAATCCTGCTCTGCGAGGCTGGCCGGCTACCGCCGGCGTAA
CAGATGAGGGCAAGCGGATGGCTGATGAAACCAAGCCAACCAGGAAGGGCAGCCCACCTATCAAGGTGTA
CTGCCTTCCAGACGAACGAAGAGCGATTGAGGAAAAGGCGGCGGCGGCCGGCATGAGCCTGTCGGCCTAC
CTGCTGGCCGTCGGCCAGGGCTACAAAATCACGGGCGTCGTGGACTATGAGCACGTCCGCGAGCTGGCCC
GCATCAATGGCGACCTGGGCCGCCTGGGCGGCCTGCTGAAACTCTGGCTCACCGACGACCCGCGCACGGC
GCGGTTCGGTGATGCCACGATCCTCGCCCTGCTGGCGAAGATCGAAGAGAAGCAGGACGAGCTTGGCAAG
GTCATGATGGGCGTGGTCCGCCCGAGGGCAGAGCCATGACTTTTTTAGCCGCTAAAACGGCCGGGGGGTG
CGCGTGATTGCCAAGCACGTCCCCATGCGCTCCATCAAGAAGAGCGACTTCGCGGAGCTGGTGAAGTACA
TCACCGACGAGCAAGGCAAGACCGATCGGGCCC
